>Addgene plasmid #218801 | pBa.GFP-AP1/gamma1 | addgene full sequence | sequence record 433053 | Addgene NGS Result
TCGAGGTGAGCCCCACGTTCTGCTTCACTCTCCCCATCTCCCCCCCCTCCCCACCCCCAATTTTGTATTT
ATTTATTTTTTAATTATTTTGTGCAGCGATGGGGGCGGGGGGGGGGGGGGGGGGCGCCTGGGGGGGGGGG
GGGGGGGGGGGGGGGGCGCGCGCCGGGGGGGGGGGGGCGGGGCGAGGGGCGGGGCGGGGCGAGGCGGAGA
GGTGCGGCGGCAGCCAATCAGAGCGGCGCGCTCCGAAAGTTTCCTTTTATGGCGAGGCGGCGGCGGCGGC
GGCCCTATAAAAAGCGAAGCGCGCGGCGGGCGGGAGTCGCTGCGCGCTGCCTTCGCCCCGTGCCCCGCTC
CGCCGCCGCCTCGCGCCGCCCGCCCCGGCTCTGACTGACCGCGTTACTCCCACAGGTGAGCGGGCGGGAC
GGCCCTTCTCCTCCGGGCTGTAATTAGCGCTTGGTTTAATGACGGCTCGTTTCTTTTCTGTGGCTGCGTG
AAAGCCTTAAAGGGCTCCGGGAGGGCCCTTTGTGCGGGGGGGAGCGGCTCGGGGGGTGCGTGCGTGTGTG
TGTGCGTGGGGAGCGCCGCGTGCGGCTCCGCGCTGCCCGGCGGCTGTGAGCGCTGCGGGCGCGGCGCGGG
GCTTTGTGCGCTCCGCAGTGTGCGCGAGGGGAGCGCGGCCGGGGGCGGTGCCCCGCGGTGCGGGGGGGGC
TGCGAGGGGAACAAAGGCTGCGTGCGGGGTGTGTGCGTGGGGGGGTGAGCAGGGGGTGTGGGCGCGGCGG
TCGGGCTGTAACCCCCCCCTGCACCCCCCTCCCCGAGTTGCTGAGCACGGCCCGGCTTCGGGTGCGGGGC
TCCGTGCGGGGCGTGGCGCGGGGCTCGCCGTGCCGGGCGGGGGGTGGCGGCAGGTGGGGGTGCCGGGCGG
GGCGGGGCCGCCTCGGGCCGGGGAGGGCTCGGGGGAGGGGCGCGGCGGCCCCCGGAGCGCCGGCGGCTGT
CGAGGCGCGGCGAGCCGCAGCCATTGCCTTTTATGGTAATCGTGCGAGAGGGCGCAGGGACTTCCTTTGT
CCCAAATCTGTGCGGAGCCGAAATCTGGGAGGCGCCGCCGCACCCCCTCTAGCGGGCGCGGGGCGAAGCG
GTGCGGCGCCGGCAGGAAGGAAATGGGCGGGGAGGGCCTTCGTGCGTCGCCGCGCCGCCGTCCCCTTCTC
CATCTCCAGCCTCGGGGCTGTCCGCAGGGGGACGGCTGCCTTCGGGGGGGACGGGGCAGGGCGGGGTTCG
GCTTCTGGCGTGTGACCGGCGGGGTTTATATCTTCCCTTCTCTGTTCCTCCGCAGCCCCCAAGCTTGGCG
CGCCTAGGGCTACCGGTCGCCACCATGGTGAGCAAGGGCGAGGAGCTGTTCACCGGGGTGGTGCCCATCC
TGGTCGAGCTGGACGGCGACGTAAACGGCCACAAGTTCAGCGTGTCCGGCGAGGGCGAGGGCGATGCCAC
CTACGGCAAGCTGACCCTGAAGTTCATCTGCACCACCGGCAAGCTGCCCGTGCCCTGGCCCACCCTCGTG
ACCACCCTGACCTACGGCGTGCAGTGCTTCAGCCGCTACCCCGACCACATGAAGCAGCACGACTTCTTCA
AGTCCGCCATGCCCGAAGGCTACGTCCAGGAGCGCACCATCTTCTTCAAGGACGACGGCAACTACAAGAC
CCGCGCCGAGGTGAAGTTCGAGGGCGACACCCTGGTGAACCGCATCGAGCTGAAGGGCATCGACTTCAAG
GAGGACGGCAACATCCTGGGGCACAAGCTGGAGTACAACTACAACAGCCACAACGTCTATATCATGGCCG
ACAAGCAGAAGAACGGCATCAAGGTGAACTTCAAGATCCGCCACAACATCGAGGACGGCAGCGTGCAGCT
CGCCGACCACTACCAGCAGAACACCCCCATCGGCGACGGCCCCGTGCTGCTGCCCGACAACCACTACCTG
AGCACCCAGTCCGCCCTGAGCAAAGACCCCAACGAGAAGCGCGATCACATGGTCCTGCTGGAGTTCGTGA
CCGCCGCCGGGATCACTCTCGGCATGGACGAGCTGTACAAGTACTCAGATCTCGAGCTCAAGCTTCGAAT
TCTGATGCCAGCCCCCATCAGATTGCGGGAGCTGATCCGGACCATCCGGACAGCCCGAACCCAAGCTGAG
GAACGAGAAATGATCCAGAAAGAATGTGCTGCAATCCGGTCCTCATTTAGAGAAGAAGACAATACATACC
GGTGTCGGAATGTGGCAAAGTTACTATATATGCACATGCTGGGCTACCCTGCTCACTTTGGACAGTTGGA
GTGCCTCAAGCTAATCGCCTCACAAAAATTCACAGACAAACGCATTGGCTATTTAGGAGCAATGCTATTA
TTAGATGAAAGACAAGATGTGCATCTTCTCATGACCAACTGTATCAAGAATGATCTTAATCATAGCACGC
AGTTTGTGCAGGGGCTAGCACTTTGTACCCTCGGCTGCATGGGCTCCTCGGAGATGTGCAGAGATCTTGC
GGGAGAGGTAGAAAAGCTTCTGAAAACCTCCAACTCTTACTTAAGAAAAAAGGCAGCACTGTGTGCTGTT
CACGTCATCAGGAAGGTTCCTGAACTTATGGAGATGTTTTTACCAGCAACAAAAAATTTATTGAATGAGA
AGAACCATGGTGTCCTTCACACGTCTGTAGTCCTCCTCACAGAGATGTGTGAACGGAGCCCAGACATGCT
CGCACATTTCAGAAAGCTTGTGCCCCAATTAGTTCGTATTCTAAAGAACCTCATCATGTCCGGATATTCC
CCAGAACATGATGTCTCTGGTATCAGTGACCCCTTTTTGCAGGTACGAATTTTGCGGTTATTAAGAATTT
TAGGACGGAATGACGATGATTCAAGTGAAGCTATGAATGATATATTAGCACAGGTTGCCACTAATACAGA
GACTAGTAAAAATGTAGGAAATGCTATTCTGTATGAGACGGTTTTGACTATCATGGATATTAAATCAGAG
AGTGGATTGCGAGTTCTAGCCATAAATATTCTTGGTCGATTCTTATTGAACAATGACAAAAATATTAGAT
ATGTTGCTCTGACATCTCTGTTGAAGACTGTGCAGACAGATCATAACGCTGTACAGAGGCATAGAAGCAC
AATTGTGGACTGTCTGAAAGATCTGGATGTCTCCATAAAAAGACGTGCAATGGAACTGAGTTTTGCCCTG
GTGAATGGGAATAATATCCGAGGCATGATGAAAGAATTACTTTATTTTCTGGATTCCTGTGAGCCAGAAT
TTAAAGCTGATTGTGCATCTGGAATCTTCCTTGCTGCAGAAAAGTACGCACCTTCCAAACGGTGGCATAT
AGATACAATTATGCGTGTCTTGACAACGGCAGGAAGTTATGTTCGCGATGATGCAGTTCCTAACTTGATT
CAGTTAATAACCAACAGTGTGGAGATGCACGCTTACACCGTCCAGCGCCTGTACAAGGCGATTCTCGGTG
ACTATTCTCAACAACCCTTGGTACAAGTGGCTGCGTGGTGTATAGGTGAATATGGCGATCTTCTTGTGTC
TGGCCAGTGTGAAGAGGAAGAGCCTATTCAGGTGACAGAAGATGAAGTGCTGGATATTTTAGAAAGTGTC
CTGATCTCTAATATGTCCACCTCTGTGACAAGAGGCTATGCTCTCACTGCCATTATGAAGCTGTCTACCC
GATTCACCTGTACTGTAAACCGAATTAAGAAAGTGGTTTCCATCTATGGGAGCAGCATCGACGTAGAGCT
CCAGCAGAGGGCAGTAGAGTACAACGCACTTTTTAAGAAGTATGACCACATGAGGTCTGCCCTACTTGAA
AGAATGCCTGTCATGGAAAAAGTGACCACAAATGGCCCTTCGGAGATCGTGCAGACAAATGGAGAGACAG
AACCAGCGCCCCTAGAGACTAAACCACCACCCTCAGGGCCACAACCCACAAGCCAGGCCAATGATCTATT
GGATTTGTTGGGAGGAAATGACATAACACCTGTTATCCCAACTGCACCTACAAGCAAACCAGCATCAGCT
GGTGGAGAACTTCTCGACTTGCTAGGAGACATCACCCTGACAGGTGCTCCAGCTGCTGCTCCTACCCCTG
CCTCAGTGCCACAGATATCCCAGCCCCCCTTCTTGTTGGATGGGCTTTCCTCACAGCCTCTCTTCAATGA
CATCGCTCCAGGCATCCCCTCCATCACAGCGTACAGTAAGAACGGCTTGAAGATAGAGTTCACCTTTGAA
CGGTCAAACACCAACCCCAGCGTAACAGTGATAACGATACAGGCCTCTAACAGCACAGAGCTAGACATGA
CGGACTTTGTTTTCCAGGCTGCAGTACCAAAGACATTCCAGCTGCAGCTTCTGTCTCCTAGCAGCAGCGT
TGTCCCAGCCTTTAATACAGGGACCATCACACAAGTCATTAAAGTTCTGAATCCACAGAAGCAACAGCTG
CGAATGCGGATCAAGCTCACATATAATCACAAGGGCTCGGCAATGCAAGATCTAGCAGAAGTGAACAATT
TCCCCCCTCAGTCCTGGCAACGGGATCCACCGGATCTAGATAAGTAATGATCATAATCAGCCATATCACA
TCTGTAGAGGTTTTACTTGCTTTAAAAAACCTCCCACACCTCCCCCTGAACCTGAAACATAAAATGAATG
CAATTGTTGTTGTTAACTTGTTTATTGCAGCTTATAATGGTTACAAATAAAGCAATAGCATCACAAATTT
CACAAATAAAGCATTTTTTTCACTGCATTCTAGTTGTGGTTTGTCCAAACTCATCAATGTATCTTATCAT
GTCTGGATCCCCGGGTACCGAGCTCGAATTCGTAATCATGTCATAGCTGTTTCCTGTGTGAAATTGTTAT
CCGCTCACAATTCCACACAACATACGAGCCGGAAGCATAAAGTGTAAAGCCTGGGGTGCCTAATGAGTGA
GCTAACTCACATTAATTGCGTTGCGCTCACTGCCCGCTTTCCAGTCGGGAAACCTGTCGTGCCAGCTGCA
TTAATGAATCGGCCAACGCGCGGGGAGAGGCGGTTTGCGTATTGGGCGCTCTTCCGCTTCCTCGCTCACT
GACTCGCTGCGCTCGGTCGTTCGGCTGCGGCGAGCGGTATCAGCTCACTCAAAGGCGGTAATACGGTTAT
CCACAGAATCAGGGGATAACGCAGGAAAGAACATGTGAGCAAAAGGCCAGCAAAAGGCCAGGAACCGTAA
AAAGGCCGCGTTGCTGGCGTTTTTCCATAGGCTCCGCCCCCCTGACGAGCATCACAAAAATCGACGCTCA
AGTCAGAGGTGGCGAAACCCGACAGGACTATAAAGATACCAGGCGTTTCCCCCTGGAAGCTCCCTCGTGC
GCTCTCCTGTTCCGACCCTGCCGCTTACCGGATACCTGTCCGCCTTTCTCCCTTCGGGAAGCGTGGCGCT
TTCTCATAGCTCACGCTGTAGGTATCTCAGTTCGGTGTAGGTCGTTCGCTCCAAGCTGGGCTGTGTGCAC
GAACCCCCCGTTCAGCCCGACCGCTGCGCCTTATCCGGTAACTATCGTCTTGAGTCCAACCCGGTAAGAC
ACGACTTATCGCCACTGGCAGCAGCCACTGGTAACAGGATTAGCAGAGCGAGGTATGTAGGCGGTGCTAC
AGAGTTCTTGAAGTGGTGGCCTAACTACGGCTACACTAGAAGAACAGTATTTGGTATCTGCGCTCTGCTG
AAGCCAGTTACCTTCGGAAAAAGAGTTGGTAGCTCTTGATCCGGCAAACAAACCACCGCTGGTAGCGGTG
GTTTTTTTGTTTGCAAGCAGCAGATTACGCGCAGAAAAAAAGGATCTCAAGAAGATCCTTTGATCTTTTC
TACGGGGTCTGACGCTCAGTGGAACGAAAACTCACGTTAAGGGATTTTGGTCATGAGATTATCAAAAAGG
ATCTTCACCTAGATCCTTTTAAATTAAAAATGAAGTTTTAAATCAATCTAAAGTATATATGAGTAAACTT
GGTCTGACAGTTACCAATGCTTAATCAGTGAGGCACCTATCTCAGCGATCTGTCTATTTCGTTCATCCAT
AGTTGCCTGACTCCCCGTCGTGTAGATAACTACGATACGGGAGGGCTTACCATCTGGCCCCAGTGCTGCA
ATGATACCGCGAGACCCACGCTCACCGGCTCCAGATTTATCAGCAATAAACCAGCCAGCCGGAAGGGCCG
AGCGCAGAAGTGGTCCTGCAACTTTATCCGCCTCCATCCAGTCTATTAATTGTTGCCGGGAAGCTAGAGT
AAGTAGTTCGCCAGTTAATAGTTTGCGCAACGTTGTTGCCATTGCTACAGGCATCGTGGTGTCACGCTCG
TCGTTTGGTATGGCTTCATTCAGCTCCGGTTCCCAACGATCAAGGCGAGTTACATGATCCCCCATGTTGT
GCAAAAAAGCGGTTAGCTCCTTCGGTCCTCCGATCGTTGTCAGAAGTAAGTTGGCCGCAGTGTTATCACT
CATGGTTATGGCAGCACTGCATAATTCTCTTACTGTCATGCCATCCGTAAGATGCTTTTCTGTGACTGGT
GAGTACTCAACCAAGTCATTCTGAGAATAGTGTATGCGGCGACCGAGTTGCTCTTGCCCGGCGTCAATAC
GGGATAATACCGCGCCACATAGCAGAACTTTAAAAGTGCTCATCATTGGAAAACGTTCTTCGGGGCGAAA
ACTCTCAAGGATCTTACCGCTGTTGAGATCCAGTTCGATGTAACCCACTCGTGCACCCAACTGATCTTCA
GCATCTTTTACTTTCACCAGCGTTTCTGGGTGAGCAAAAACAGGAAGGCAAAATGCCGCAAAAAAGGGAA
TAAGGGCGACACGGAAATGTTGAATACTCATACTCTTCCTTTTTCAATATTATTGAAGCATTTATCAGGG
TTATTGTCTCATGAGCGGATACATATTTGAATGTATTTAGAAAAATAAACAAATAGGGGTTCCGCGCACA
TTTCCCCGAAAAGTGCCACCTGACGTCTAAGAAACCATTATTATCATGACATTAACCTATAAAAATAGGC
GTATCACGAGGCCCTTTCGTCTCGCGCGTTTCGGTGATGACGGTGAAAACCTCTGACACATGCAGCTCCC
GGAGACGGTCACAGCTTGTCTGTAAGCGGATGCCGGGAGCAGACAAGCCCGTCAGGGCGCGTCAGCGGGT
GTTGGCGGGTGTCGGGGCTGGCTTAACTATGCGGCATCAGAGCAGATTGTACTGAGAGTGCACCATATGC
GGTGTGAAATACCGCACAGATGCGTAAGGAGAAAATACCGCATCAGGCGCCATTCGCCATTCAGGCTGCG
CAACTGTTGGGAAGGGCGATCGGTGCGGGCCTCTTCGCTATTACGCCAGCTGGCGAAAGGGGGATGTGCT
GCAAGGCGATTAAGTTGGGTAACGCCAGGGTTTTCCCAGTCACGACGTTGTAAAACGACGGCCAGTGCCA
AGTTGGGATCTTTGCATTGGCCCACGGCTCTCAGGATGGGGATGCTCCCCTTCAGCACCCGGTTCCCCTT
GGAAACTGATGGTCCTGGCTCTGTGGCATGGCAGTGGCACTGTGAGGAGCCCCCTACCAGCAGCACACAG
TGGGGTTGGCACTGCCACGCTCCGGATGCCGCGCTCTGATCCAACCCCATAATCAAGGGAACCCGAATTG
CCCCATCATTGCCCCCACCACCCCCATCCTGCCGGGCCCTCACACCCCACGCTGCCTTCTGGTGACATTC
CCCAGCCCAAACCCACGGCTTCATGGCTACCGCGGGGCATTTCCCATTGCCGCCCCATTATCAGCTCTGC
ACACCTCCCGCTGTACCCATGCCTCGTGGCTGCCCTTCTTTGACGTATAATCTTCTAATTAATACCCGGC
CTTGTCAAAGTGGAGCACAAACGTTAATTAATTCCCCAGCAGGCAGGTAATTAACAGTGTGACTCCCTTT
TTGCTGCGAGTGGGGCTGATACAGAGAGATGTGGCACTATGGAGCCCACGGGGTCCTGGCACTGGGTGCC
CACGGAGGTCCCCATGTGCTGCAGTGTCACCGCCTCCGAGGAGACAGTATTGTCCCTGCGGTGTCCCTGC
AGCTCAGCTCTGTCCACAGGGCCACCTCCAGTTTGGAGGGGACACAATGCAGCCCCGATGCAACCCATCC
TCGCAGCATCCCAGGGACAAAGACCCCACTGCAAGACCGCACACAGGGCTGGGTCCCGCTCCCCTAATAT
CTACAGTGCTTCTTGCATGGCCCCTTAATCAATGCAGTTAATCAGCATGCGCTCATGCACCGCTCTGGAG
CTGCAAAGCCCCTCGCAGCGCTGCTCACCAACACCGCGCACCGCCCCGGCCCAGCCTGCAGCACGCGCTG
CAAACAGGAAAGAAACAAAATATTGCCCAAATGTAGGCAAAGGCATTCGGCTGCCTTGACCTCCGCCGGG
CCGGGCCCTGCCTGACTCAGCTCCTTACTCAGCGCTCGCTTCCTCCCTCCGGCTGCCACCGCCGCAGCGC
ACACCCTGACAAAGAGTGGCCCTTAACGGGCTCTGAGGTGCACCCAGCAGTGCACTCAGCAGTCCAAGGG
CCGGCCTGGAGGTTTGCACCGCTACGTGCTGACATTAGCATTGAACTTGGCCCTGGGTAGTGCTGCAGGC
CGGGCGGGGTGGGTGTAGAGAGTGCAGCGCGCGTTGCACCCGGTGCCCCTTCCCCTCCCTTGCATCCCAG
CAGGCTGCACCCCAGCACCAGGCCCGTGCATGCATGCTCCTGGTGTTATTGCAGCCTGGTGCATGCATGC
GTCTTGATGGTGCAGCGCTGTGCATGCATCCTCCTTGGTGTGTAGCAGTCTAGTGCATGCATACCCCTCG
GTGTTATTGCTGCTCTGTGCACGCACGCTCATTGTATCACTTCATCCCAGTGCATGCACTCACACTGGAG
CGATTGCTGCTCGGTGCACGCACACTCATTGTATCACTGCAGCTCAGTGGCTGCACGCACACCGGTGTTA
TTGCTGCTCGGTGCGTGCATGCACATCAGTGTCGCTGCAGCTCAGTGCATGCACGCTCATTGCCCATCGC
TATCCCTGCCTCTCCTGCTGGCGCTCCCCGGGAGGTGACTTCAAGGGGACCGCAGGACCACCTCGGGGGT
GGGGGGAGGGCTGCACACGCGGACCCCGCTCCCCCTCCCCAACAAAGCACTGTGGAATCAAAAAGGGGGG
AGGGGGGATGGAGGGGCGCGTCACACCCCCGCCCCACACCCTCACC
Features (pLannotate 1.2.2; 18 found; start..end, strand, type, name):
      1..122     +  promoter       chicken β-actin promoter (fragment): contains a 21-bp deletion relative to the standard chicken β-actin promoter
    135..312     +  promoter       chicken β-actin promoter (fragment): No description available
    313..1282    +  intron         chimeric intron: chimera between introns from chicken β-actin and rabbit β-globin
   1355..2071    +  CDS            EGFP: EGFP is a basic (constitutively fluorescent) green fluorescent protein published in 1996, derived from Aequorea victoria. It is reported to be a rapidly-maturing weak dimer with moderate acid sensitivity.
   2073..2104    +  misc_feature   MCS (fragment): multiple cloning site
   2105..4570    +  CDS            Ap1g1: AP1G1_MOUSE - Also known as Adtg, Clapg1. Experimental evidence at protein level: Swiss-Prot protein existence level 1. Subunit of clathrin-associated adaptor protein complex 1 that plays a role in protein sorting in the late-Golgi/trans-Golgi network (TGN) and/or endosomes. The AP complexes mediate both the recruitment of clathrin to membranes and the recognition of sorting signals within the cytosolic tails of transmembrane cargo molecules. In association with AFTPH/aftiphilin in the aftiphilin/p200/gamma-synergin complex, involved in the trafficking of transferrin from early to recycling en
   4597..4682    +  CDS            large T antigen (fragment): large T antigen from SV40 (simian virus 40)
   4705..4839    +  polyA_signal   SV40 poly(A) signal: SV40 polyadenylation signal
   4894..4910    -  protein_bind   lac operator: The lac repressor binds to the lac operator to inhibit transcription in E. coli. This inhibition can be relieved by adding lactose or isopropyl-β-D-thiogalactopyranoside (IPTG). lac repressor encoded by lacI
   4918..4948    -  promoter       lac promoter: promoter for the E. coli lac operon
   4963..4984    -  protein_bind   CAP binding site: CAP binding activates transcription in the presence of cAMP. E. coli catabolite activator protein
   4997..5089    -  CDS            lacI (fragment): lac repressor; lacI; The lac repressor binds to the lac operator to inhibit transcription in E. coli. This inhibition can be relieved by adding lactose or isopropyl-β-D-thiogalactopyranoside (IPTG).
   5272..5860    -  rep_origin     ori: high-copy-number ColE1/pMB1/pBR322/pUC origin of replication
   6031..6891    -  CDS            AmpR: β-lactamase; bla; confers resistance to ampicillin, carbenicillin, and related antibiotics
   6892..6996    -  promoter       AmpR promoter: bla
   7091..7126    +  CDS            rop (fragment): Rop protein, which maintains plasmids at low copy number; rop
   7228..7327    +  misc_feature   bom (fragment): basis of mobility region from pBR322
   7333..7487    -  CDS            lacZα (fragment): LacZα fragment of β-galactosidase; lacZ fragment
