[The description below was written by a language model from this plasmid's Addgene catalogue record and pLannotate feature annotations shown in this document.]
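Description:
pBa.GFP-AP1/gamma1 is a mammalian expression plasmid built on the pBeta-Actin-GFP backbone that produces mouse Ap1g1, the gamma-1 large subunit of the clathrin adaptor complex AP-1, fused at its N terminus to EGFP. In bacteria it replicates from a high-copy ColE1/pUC-type origin and is selected with ampicillin through the β-lactamase gene and its native promoter. The annotation also detects short remnants of lac regulatory elements, lacI, lacZα, rop and the pBR322 bom region, which appear to be leftover backbone sequence rather than functional parts. No mammalian selection marker is annotated, which suits transient transfection. The depositor notes that the pBa vector is prone to recombination, which is consistent with its maintenance in a stability-oriented cloning strain.

The expression cassette is driven by the chicken β-actin promoter, annotated as two adjacent fragments, followed by a chimeric chicken β-actin/rabbit β-globin intron that promotes efficient processing and expression of the transcript. EGFP comes next, joined through a short multiple cloning site remnant to the Ap1g1 coding sequence. The cassette ends with an SV40-derived region containing a small large T antigen fragment and the SV40 polyadenylation signal. The catalogue lists an insert size larger than the annotated Ap1g1 coding region, and the cloning sites are recorded as unknown, so the exact insert boundaries are not resolved by the record. About 1.8 kb at the end of the 9,286 nt sequence also carries no annotation.

AP-1 recruits clathrin and recognises cargo sorting signals at the trans-Golgi network and endosomes. This fluorescent fusion allows the adaptor to be visualised in living or fixed mammalian cells, and the associated study examined AP-1-dependent recruitment of the kinesins KIF13A and KIF13B at the trans-Golgi during polarized transport.
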