Addgene plasmid #218801: pBa.GFP-AP1/gamma1
Purpose: Mammalian expression of mouse Ap1 g1
Depositing lab: Marvin Bentley. Depositing organization: Rensselaer Polytechnic Institute. Publication: Polarized transport requires AP-1-mediated recruitment of KIF13A and KIF13B at the trans-Golgi. Montgomery AC, Mendoza CS, Garbouchian A, Quinones GB, Bentley M. Mol Biol Cell. 2024 Mar 6:mbcE23100401. doi: 10.1091/mbc.E23-10-0401. PubMed 38446634.
Backbone
  Vector backbone: pBeta-Actin-GFP
  Vector type: Mammalian Expression
Growth in bacteria
  Bacterial resistance: Ampicillin, 100 μg/mL
  Growth temperature: 37°C
  Growth strain: NEB Stable
  Copy number: High Copy
Gene/Insert
  Gene/Insert name: Ap1 g1
  Species: M. musculus (mouse)
  Insert size (bp): 4274
  Entrez Gene: Ap1g1 (a.k.a. Adtg, D8Ertd374e)
  Promoter: Chicken Beta actin
  Tag / fusion protein: GFP (N terminal on insert)
  Cloning method: Restriction Enzyme; 5′ cloning site Unknown (unknown if destroyed); 3′ cloning site Unknown (unknown if destroyed)
Terms and licenses: Academic/Nonprofit Terms; Industry Terms: Not Available to Industry
Depositor comments: pBa vector is susceptable to recombination and should not be grown in fast growing bacteria or cloned using recombination.
How to cite: pBa.GFP-AP1/gamma1 was a gift from Marvin Bentley (Addgene plasmid # 218801 ; http://n2t.net/addgene:218801 ; RRID:Addgene_218801)
